>Addgene plasmid #204009 | pMRMTK-clo35 | addgene full sequence | sequence record 405198 | Addgene NGS Result
CAGTGATTTTTTTCTCCATTTTAGCTTCCTTAGCTCCTGAAAATCTCGATAACTCAAAAAATACGCCCGG
TAGTGATCTTATTTCATTATGGTGAAAGTTGGAACCTCTTACGTGCCGATCAGTCAATTCGAGGGGGATC
AATTCCGTATTGATCCGGCCACGATGCGTCCGGCGTAGAGGATCTGAAGATCAGCAGTTCAACCTGTTGA
TAGTACGTACTAAGCTCTCATGTTTCACGTACTAAGCTCTCATGTTTAACGTACTAAGCTCTCATGTTTA
ACGAACTAAACCCTCATGGCTAACGTACTAAGCTCTCATGGCTAACGTACTAAGCTCTCATGTTTCACGT
ACTAAGCTCTCATGTTTGAACAATAAAATTAATATAAATCAGCAACTTAAATAGCCTCTAAGGTTTTAAG
TTTTATAAGAAAAAAAAGAATATATAAGGCTTTTAAAGCTTTTAAGGTTTAACGGTTGTGGACAACAAGC
CAGGGATGTAACGCACTGAGAAGCCCTTAGAGCCTCTCAAAGCAATTTTGAGTGACACAGGAACACTTAA
CGGCTGACATGGGGGTCTCGGAGACGATTCCGAGGCCGAAGCCATCCTGAATCGCGTTCAGGAAGGTGTC
GAGAAGCCGCGTCCGAAGGTGCTGTTCGAGCCGGGCCAGATGGTTCGCGTCACCGACGGCCCGTTCAACG
ATTTCAATGGCGTCGTCGAAGAAGTCAACTACGAGAAGAGCCGTCTGCGCGTCTCGGTGCTGATCTTCGG
TCGTGCCACTCCGGTCGAGCTCGAGTTCGGCCAGGTCGAAAAGGCCGTCTGACCGGCCCTGTAGAGTCGA
GCCATGCTCGACTCCCGACCAGAAACCGGGCCTTGCCCGGTTTCGTTCGTTTATATGCCGCTTCAGGCAT
GTGAAGAAAAAACCTGTTATAGTGCGCGGCTCCCCGCTGGGAAGCCAGCAGGACGAGGCCGCCGCAAGGT
GGCCTTCAGCATGATTTCAAAACGCGATGCCGGGACGCGTGATTCCCGGTCCGATGGGGAGCCTGTTGTC
GCAAGGCGCTAGCACCCGGAGAGCATACTCATTACGAGACCTCACACTGGCTCACCTTCGGGTGGGCCTT
TCTGCGTTTATACCTAGGAGTCAAAATTACTCCCCGCCCTGCCACTCATCGCAGTACTGTTGTAATTCAT
TAAGCATTCTACCGACATGGAAGCCATCACAAACGGCATGATGAACCTGAATCGCCAGCGGCATCAGCAC
CTTGTCGCCTTGCGTATAATATTTGCCCATGGTGAAAACGGGGGCGAAGAAGTTGTCCATATTGGCCACG
TTTAAATCAAAACTGGTGAAACTCACCCAGGGATTGGCTGAGACGAAAAACATATTCTCAATAAACCCTT
TAGGGAAATAGGCCAGGTTTTCACCGTAACACGCCACATCTTGCGAATATATGTGTAGAAACTGCCGGAA
ATCGTCGTGGTATTCACTCCAGAGCGATGAAAACGTTTCAGTTTGCTCATGGAAAACGGTGTAACAAGGG
TGAACACTATCCCATATCACCAGCTCACCGTCTTTCATTGCCATACGGAATTCCGGATGAGCATTCATCA
GGCGGGCAAGAATGTGAATAAAGGCCGGATAAAACTTGTGCTTATTTTTCTTTACGGTCTTTAAAAAGGC
CGTAATATCCAGCTGAACGGTCTGGTTATAGGTACATTGAGCAACTGACTGAAATGCCTCAAAATGTTCT
TTACGATGCCATTGGGATATATCAACGGTGGTATATC
Features (pLannotate 1.2.2; 5 found; start..end, strand, type, name):
     20..122     -  promoter       cat promoter: promoter of the E. coli cat gene encoding chloramphenicol acetyltransferase
    181..569     +  rep_origin     R6K γ ori: γ replication origin from E. coli plasmid R6K; requires the R6K initiator protein pi for replication
    586..816     +  CDS            nusG (fragment): NUSG_ECO57 - Experimental evidence at protein level: Swiss-Prot protein existence level 1. Participates in transcription elongation, termination and antitermination. In the absence of Rho, increases the rate of transcription elongation by the RNA polymerase (RNAP), probably by partially suppressing pausing. In the presence of Rho, modulates most Rho-dependent termination events by interacting with the RNAP to render the complex more susceptible to the termination activity of Rho. May be required to overcome a kinetic limitation of Rho to function at certain terminators. Also involved in riboso
   1099..1126    +  terminator     T7Te terminator: phage T7 early transcription terminator
   1147..19      -  CDS            CmR (across the origin): chloramphenicol acetyltransferase; cat; confers resistance to chloramphenicol
