[The description below was written by a language model from this plasmid's Addgene catalogue record and pLannotate feature annotations shown in this document.]
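Description:
pMRMTK-clo35 is a small (about 1.8 kb) cloning-level part plasmid from a Modular Cloning (MoClo) toolkit built for engineering bacteria of the maize root microbiome. Its minimal backbone, roughly 1.3 kb, consists of little more than an R6K γ origin of replication and a chloramphenicol acetyltransferase gene (CmR) driven by its native cat promoter. Because the R6K γ origin fires only when the pi initiator protein is supplied in trans, the plasmid is maintained in pir-expressing E. coli hosts such as Pir1, where the record lists it as low copy. It cannot replicate in strains lacking pi. Selection is with chloramphenicol. Although the catalogue classifies the vector type as plant expression, the annotated parts are all bacterial, in keeping with a toolkit aimed at plant-associated microbes rather than at plants themselves.

The payload is a 504 bp insert called Sma ES2, flanked on both sides by BsaI sites that are retained. This allows the part to be released and joined to others in Golden Gate-style assemblies. The record lists Sma ES2 in its promoter field as well, but does not explain what the name stands for or what function the part serves. Automated annotation of this region detects a fragment resembling the transcription elongation and termination factor gene nusG, followed downstream by a phage T7 early (T7Te) transcription terminator just ahead of the resistance cassette. The nusG match is partial and is based on similarity to the E. coli protein, so the true source organism of the insert is not established by the record. The plasmid serves as a storage and donor vector for moving this part into higher-level toolkit constructs.
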