Addgene plasmid #204009: pMRMTK-clo35
Purpose: Cloning plasmid containing the Sma ES2 insert with a chloramphenicol resistance marker
Depositing lab: Nathan Crook. Depositing organization: North Carolina State University. Publication: Engineering the Maize Root Microbiome: A Rapid MoClo Toolkit and Identification of Potential Bacterial Chassis for Studying Plant-Microbe Interactions. van Schaik J, Li Z, Cheadle J, Crook N. ACS Synth Biol. 2023 Oct 20;12(10):3030-3040. doi: 10.1021/acssynbio.3c00371. Epub 2023 Sep 15. PubMed 37712562.
Backbone
  Vector backbone: R6Kγ origin of replication & chloramphenicol resistance gene
  Backbone size w/o insert (bp): 1283
  Total vector size (bp): 1787
  Vector type: Plant Expression
Growth in bacteria
  Bacterial resistance: Chloramphenicol, 25 μg/mL
  Growth temperature: 37°C
  Growth strain: Pir1
  Copy number: Low Copy
Gene/Insert
  Gene/Insert name: Sma ES2
  Insert size (bp): 504
  Promoter: Sma ES2
  Cloning method: Restriction Enzyme; 5′ cloning site BsaI (not destroyed); 3′ cloning site BsaI (not destroyed)
  Sequencing primers: 5′ gtaacgcactgagaagcccttagag; 3′ CCTGCCACTCATCGCAGTACTG
Terms and licenses: Academic/Nonprofit Terms; Industry Terms: Not Available to Industry
Depositor comments: Please visit https://www.biorxiv.org/content/10.1101/2023.06.05.543168v1 for bioRxiv preprint.
How to cite: pMRMTK-clo35 was a gift from Nathan Crook (Addgene plasmid # 204009 ; http://n2t.net/addgene:204009 ; RRID:Addgene_204009)
